Addgene plasmid #139648: pLL3.7-K122-TEAD-p-H2B-mCherry
Purpose: Reporter assay
Depositing lab: Yutaka Hata. Depositing organization: Institute of Science Tokyo. Publication: A cell-based screening for TAZ activators identifies ethacridine, a widely used antiseptic and abortifacient, as a compound that promotes dephosphorylation of TAZ and inhibits adipogenesis in C3H10T1/2 cells. Kawano S, Maruyama J, Nagashima S, Inami K, Qiu W, Iwasa H, Nakagawa K, Ishigami-Yuasa M, Kagechika H, Nishina H, Hata Y. J Biochem. 2015 May 14. pii: mvv051. 10.1093/jb/mvv051 PubMed 25979969.
Backbone
  Vector backbone: pLL3.7
  Vector type: Lentiviral
Growth in bacteria
  Bacterial resistance: Ampicillin, 100 μg/mL
  Growth temperature: 37°C
  Growth strain: NEB Stable
  Copy number: High Copy
Gene/Insert
  Gene/Insert name: IRES-GFP
  Species: Synthetic
  Cloning method: Restriction Enzyme; 5′ cloning site NA (unknown if destroyed); 3′ cloning site NA (unknown if destroyed)
  Sequencing primers: 5′ NA
Terms and licenses: Academic/Nonprofit Terms; Industry Terms: Not Available to Industry
Depositor comments: H2B-mCherry is derived from Addgene
How to cite: pLL3.7-K122-TEAD-p-H2B-mCherry was a gift from Yutaka Hata (Addgene plasmid # 139648 ; http://n2t.net/addgene:139648 ; RRID:Addgene_139648)
