[The description below was written by a language model from this plasmid's Addgene catalogue record and pLannotate feature annotations shown in this document.]
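Description:
pLL3.7-K122-TEAD-p-H2B-mCherry is a lentiviral reporter plasmid built on the pLL3.7 backbone and catalogued for reporter assays; the associated work concerns a cell-based screen for activators of TAZ, a co-activator that acts through TEAD transcription factors. It is maintained in bacteria through a high-copy ColE1/pUC-type origin and an ampicillin resistance gene. The viral portion is a typical HIV-1-derived transfer vector. A CMV enhancer/promoter is fused to a truncated 5' LTR to drive genomic RNA production in packaging cells, followed by the Ψ packaging signal with a gag fragment, the RRE for Rev-dependent export, and the cPPT/CTS. A WPRE and a truncated 3' LTR lie downstream.

Two cassettes sit between the cPPT and the WPRE. The first lies in reverse orientation relative to the viral genome. It comprises eight tandem short repeats that the annotation software matched to fragments of the SV40 enhancer. These most likely represent the multimerised TEAD-binding elements implied by the construct name, although the record does not say so explicitly. The repeats sit upstream of a human histone H2B–mCherry fusion, which would give a nuclear red signal when TEAD-dependent transcription is active. A synthetic poly(A) signal and an RNA polymerase II pause site sit upstream of the repeats, a common arrangement for insulating a reporter from read-through transcription. No minimal promoter is annotated.

The second cassette, in forward orientation, is a CMV enhancer/promoter followed by a multiple cloning site, an EMCV IRES and EGFP, with a single loxP site after it. This matches the listed insert, "IRES-GFP". It provides constitutive green fluorescence to mark transduced cells and potentially allows a gene of interest to be co-expressed from the cloning site.
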