Features (pLannotate 1.2.2; 37 found; start..end, strand, type, name):
     65..368     +  enhancer       CMV enhancer: human cytomegalovirus immediate early enhancer
    369..572     +  promoter       CMV promoter: human cytomegalovirus (CMV) immediate early promoter
    613..669     +  misc_feature   MCS: multiple cloning site
    671..1257    +  misc_feature   IRES2: internal ribosome entry site (IRES) of the encephalomyocarditis virus (EMCV)
   1258..1977    +  CDS            EGFP: the original enhanced GFP (Yang et al., 1996) mammalian codon-optimized
   2003..2036    +  protein_bind   loxP: Cre-mediated recombination occurs in the 8-bp core sequence (GCATACAT). Cre recombinase
   2069..2092    +  misc_feature   MCS (fragment): pBluescript multiple cloning site
   2092..2680    +  misc_feature   WPRE: woodchuck hepatitis virus posttranscriptional regulatory element
   2681..2700    +  misc_feature   MCS (fragment): pBluescript multiple cloning site
   2702..3202    +  CDS            nef (fragment): NEF_HV1LA - Experimental evidence at protein level: Swiss-Prot protein existence level 1. Extracellular Nef protein targets CD4(+) T-lymphocytes for apoptosis by interacting with CXCR4 surface receptors. From Human immunodeficiency virus type 1 group M subtype B (isolate Lai) (HIV-1).
   3209..3389    +  LTR            5' LTR (truncated): truncated 5' long terminal repeat (LTR) from HIV-1
   3451..4039    -  rep_origin     ori: high-copy-number ColE1/pMB1/pBR322/pUC origin of replication
   4210..5070    -  CDS            AmpR: β-lactamase; bla; confers resistance to ampicillin, carbenicillin, and related antibiotics
   5071..5175    -  promoter       AmpR promoter: bla
   5234..5286    -  misc_feature   bom (fragment): basis of mobility region from pBR322
   5441..5820    +  enhancer       CMV enhancer: human cytomegalovirus immediate early enhancer
   5821..6020    +  promoter       CMV promoter: human cytomegalovirus (CMV) immediate early promoter
   6038..6218    +  LTR            5' LTR (truncated): truncated 5' long terminal repeat (LTR) from HIV-1
   6265..6390    +  misc_feature   HIV-1 Ψ: packaging signal of human immunodeficiency virus type 1
   6374..6712    +  CDS            HIV-1 gag (fragment): gag protein from human immunodeficiency virus 1; gag
   6887..7120    +  misc_feature   RRE: The Rev response element (RRE) of HIV-1 allows for Rev-dependent mRNA export from the nucleus to the cytoplasm.
   7497..7597    +  CDS            Rev (fragment): human immunodeficiency virus 1 (HIV-1) Rev protein; rev; enhances nuclear export of unspliced and incompletely spliced viral mRNAs
   7647..7764    +  misc_feature   cPPT/CTS: central polypurine tract and central termination sequence of HIV-1
   7826..8533    -  CDS            mCherry: mCherry is a basic (constitutively fluorescent) red fluorescent protein published in 2004, derived from Discosoma sp.. It is reported to be a very rapidly-maturing monomer with low acid sensitivity.
   8552..8929    -  CDS            H2BC3: H2B1B_HUMAN - Also known as H2BFF, HIST1H2BB Experimental evidence at protein level: Swiss-Prot protein existence level 1. Core component of nucleosome. Nucleosomes wrap and compact DNA into chromatin, limiting DNA accessibility to the cellular machineries which require DNA as a template. Histones thereby play a central role in transcription regulation, DNA repair, DNA replication and chromosomal stability. DNA accessibility is regulated via a complex set of post-translational modifications of histones, also called histone code, and nucleosome remodeling. From Homo sapiens (Human).
   9063..9088    -  misc_feature   MCS (fragment): pBluescript multiple cloning site
   9090..9109    -  promoter       SV40 promoter (fragment): SV40 enhancer and early promoter
   9111..9130    -  promoter       SV40 promoter (fragment): SV40 enhancer and early promoter
   9132..9151    -  promoter       SV40 promoter (fragment): SV40 enhancer and early promoter
   9153..9172    -  promoter       SV40 promoter (fragment): SV40 enhancer and early promoter
   9174..9193    -  promoter       SV40 promoter (fragment): SV40 enhancer and early promoter
   9195..9214    -  promoter       SV40 promoter (fragment): SV40 enhancer and early promoter
   9216..9235    -  promoter       SV40 promoter (fragment): SV40 enhancer and early promoter
   9237..9253    -  promoter       SV40 promoter (fragment): SV40 enhancer and early promoter
   9254..9279    -  misc_feature   MCS (fragment): pBluescript multiple cloning site
   9323..9414    -  misc_feature   pause site: RNA polymerase II transcriptional pause signal from the human α2 globin gene
   9428..9476    -  polyA_signal   poly(A) signal: synthetic polyadenylation signal
>Addgene plasmid #139648 | pLL3.7-K122-TEAD-p-H2B-mCherry | addgene full sequence | sequence record 275133 | Addgene NGS Result
GCATTAGTTATTAATAGTAATCAATTACGGGGTCATTAGTTCATAGCCCATATATGGAGTTCCGCGTTAC
ATAACTTACGGTAAATGGCCCGCCTGGCTGACCGCCCAACGACCCCCGCCCATTGACGTCAATAATGACG
TATGTTCCCATAGTAACGCCAATAGGGACTTTCCATTGACGTCAATGGGTGGAGTATTTACGGTAAACTG
CCCACTTGGCAGTACATCAAGTGTATCATATGCCAAGTACGCCCCCTATTGACGTCAATGACGGTAAATG
GCCCGCCTGGCATTATGCCCAGTACATGACCTTATGGGACTTTCCTACTTGGCAGTACATCTACGTATTA
GTCATCGCTATTACCATGGTGATGCGGTTTTGGCAGTACATCAATGGGCGTGGATAGCGGTTTGACTCAC
GGGGATTTCCAAGTCTCCACCCCATTGACGTCAATGGGAGTTTGTTTTGGCACCAAAATCAACGGGACTT
TCCAAAATGTCGTAACAACTCCGCCCCATTGACGCAAATGGGCGGTAGGCGTGTACGGTGGGAGGTCTAT
ATAAGCAGAGCTGGTTTAGTGAACCGTCAGATCCGCTAGCGCTACCGGACTCAGATCTCGAGCTCAAGCT
TCGAATTCTGCAGTCGACGGTACCGCGGGCCCGGGATCCGCCCCTCTCCCTCCCCCCCCCCTAACGTTAC
TGGCCGAAGCCGCTTGGAATAAGGCCGGTGTGCGTTTGTCTATATGTTATTTTCCACCATATTGCCGTCT
TTTGGCAATGTGAGGGCCCGGAAACCTGGCCCTGTCTTCTTGACGAGCATTCCTAGGGGTCTTTCCCCTC
TCGCCAAAGGAATGCAAGGTCTGTTGAATGTCGTGAAGGAAGCAGTTCCTCTGGAAGCTTCTTGAAGACA
AACAACGTCTGTAGCGACCCTTTGCAGGCAGCGGAACCCCCCACCTGGCGACAGGTGCCTCTGCGGCCAA
AAGCCACGTGTATAAGATACACCTGCAAAGGCGGCACAACCCCAGTGCCACGTTGTGAGTTGGATAGTTG
TGGAAAGAGTCAAATGGCTCTCCTCAAGCGTATTCAACAAGGGGCTGAAGGATGCCCAGAAGGTACCCCA
TTGTATGGGATCTGATCTGGGGCCTCGGTACACATGCTTTACATGTGTTTAGTCGAGGTTAAAAAAACGT
CTAGGCCCCCCGAACCACGGGGACGTGGTTTTCCTTTGAAAAACACGATGATAATATGGCCACAACCATG
GTGAGCAAGGGCGAGGAGCTGTTCACCGGGGTGGTGCCCATCCTGGTCGAGCTGGACGGCGACGTAAACG
GCCACAAGTTCAGCGTGTCCGGCGAGGGCGAGGGCGATGCCACCTACGGCAAGCTGACCCTGAAGTTCAT
CTGCACCACCGGCAAGCTGCCCGTGCCCTGGCCCACCCTCGTGACCACCCTGACCTACGGCGTGCAGTGC
TTCAGCCGCTACCCCGACCACATGAAGCAGCACGACTTCTTCAAGTCCGCCATGCCCGAAGGCTACGTCC
AGGAGCGCACCATCTTCTTCAAGGACGACGGCAACTACAAGACCCGCGCCGAGGTGAAGTTCGAGGGCGA
CACCCTGGTGAACCGCATCGAGCTGAAGGGCATCGACTTCAAGGAGGACGGCAACATCCTGGGGCACAAG
CTGGAGTACAACTACAACAGCCACAACGTCTATATCATGGCCGACAAGCAGAAGAACGGCATCAAGGTGA
ACTTCAAGATCCGCCACAACATCGAGGACGGCAGCGTGCAGCTCGCCGACCACTACCAGCAGAACACCCC
CATCGGCGACGGCCCCGTGCTGCTGCCCGACAACCACTACCTGAGCACCCAGTCCGCCCTGAGCAAAGAC
CCCAACGAGAAGCGCGATCACATGGTCCTGCTGGAGTTCGTGACCGCCGCCGGGATCACTCTCGGCATGG
ACGAGCTGTACAAGTAAAGCGGCCAATTCGTCGAGGGACCTAATAACTTCGTATAGCATACATTATACGA
AGTTATACATGTTTAAGGGTTCCGGTTCCACTAGGTACAATTCGATATCAAGCTTATCGATAATCAACCT
CTGGATTACAAAATTTGTGAAAGATTGACTGGTATTCTTAACTATGTTGCTCCTTTTACGCTATGTGGAT
ACGCTGCTTTAATGCCTTTGTATCATGCTATTGCTTCCCGTATGGCTTTCATTTTCTCCTCCTTGTATAA
ATCCTGGTTGCTGTCTCTTTATGAGGAGTTGTGGCCCGTTGTCAGGCAACGTGGCGTGGTGTGCACTGTG
TTTGCTGACGCAACCCCCACTGGTTGGGGCATTGCCACCACCTGTCAGCTCCTTTCCGGGACTTTCGCTT
TCCCCCTCCCTATTGCCACGGCGGAACTCATCGCCGCCTGCCTTGCCCGCTGCTGGACAGGGGCTCGGCT
GTTGGGCACTGACAATTCCGTGGTGTTGTCGGGGAAATCATCGTCCTTTCCTTGGCTGCTCGCCTGTGTT
GCCACCTGGATTCTGCGCGGGACGTCCTTCTGCTACGTCCCTTCGGCCCTCAATCCAGCGGACCTTCCTT
CCCGCGGCCTGCTGCCGGCTCTGCGGCCTCTTCCGCGTCTTCGCCTTCGCCCTCAGACGAGTCGGATCTC
CCTTTGGGCCGCCTCCCCGCATCGATACCGTCGACCTCGATCGAGACCTAGAAAAACATGGAGCAATCAC
AAGTAGCAATACAGCAGCTACCAATGCTGATTGTGCCTGGCTAGAAGCACAAGAGGAGGAGGAGGTGGGT
TTTCCAGTCACACCTCAGGTACCTTTAAGACCAATGACTTACAAGGCAGCTGTAGATCTTAGCCACTTTT
TAAAAGAAAAGGGGGGACTGGAAGGGCTAATTCACTCCCAACGAAGACAAGATATCCTTGATCTGTGGAT
CTACCACACACAAGGCTACTTCCCTGATTGGCAGAACTACACACCAGGGCCAGGGATCAGATATCCACTG
ACCTTTGGATGGTGCTACAAGCTAGTACCAGTTGAGCAAGAGAAGGTAGAAGAAGCCAATGAAGGAGAGA
ACACCCGCTTGTTACACCCTGTGAGCCTGCATGGGATGGATGACCCGGAGAGAGAAGTATTAGAGTGGAG
GTTTGACAGCCGCCTAGCATTTCATCACATGGCCCGAGAGCTGCATCCGGACTGTACTGGGTCTCTCTGG
TTAGACCAGATCTGAGCCTGGGAGCTCTCTGGCTAACTAGGGAACCCACTGCTTAAGCCTCAATAAAGCT
TGCCTTGAGTGCTTCAAGTAGTGTGTGCCCGTCTGTTGTGTGACTCTGGTAACTAGAGATCCCTCAGACC
CTTTTAGTCAGTGTGGAAAATCTCTAGCAGCATGTGAGCAAAAGGCCAGCAAAAGGCCAGGAACCGTAAA
AAGGCCGCGTTGCTGGCGTTTTTCCATAGGCTCCGCCCCCCTGACGAGCATCACAAAAATCGACGCTCAA
GTCAGAGGTGGCGAAACCCGACAGGACTATAAAGATACCAGGCGTTTCCCCCTGGAAGCTCCCTCGTGCG
CTCTCCTGTTCCGACCCTGCCGCTTACCGGATACCTGTCCGCCTTTCTCCCTTCGGGAAGCGTGGCGCTT
TCTCATAGCTCACGCTGTAGGTATCTCAGTTCGGTGTAGGTCGTTCGCTCCAAGCTGGGCTGTGTGCACG
AACCCCCCGTTCAGCCCGACCGCTGCGCCTTATCCGGTAACTATCGTCTTGAGTCCAACCCGGTAAGACA
CGACTTATCGCCACTGGCAGCAGCCACTGGTAACAGGATTAGCAGAGCGAGGTATGTAGGCGGTGCTACA
GAGTTCTTGAAGTGGTGGCCTAACTACGGCTACACTAGAAGAACAGTATTTGGTATCTGCGCTCTGCTGA
AGCCAGTTACCTTCGGAAAAAGAGTTGGTAGCTCTTGATCCGGCAAACAAACCACCGCTGGTAGCGGTGG
TTTTTTTGTTTGCAAGCAGCAGATTACGCGCAGAAAAAAAGGATCTCAAGAAGATCCTTTGATCTTTTCT
ACGGGGTCTGACGCTCAGTGGAACGAAAACTCACGTTAAGGGATTTTGGTCATGAGATTATCAAAAAGGA
TCTTCACCTAGATCCTTTTAAATTAAAAATGAAGTTTTAAATCAATCTAAAGTATATATGAGTAAACTTG
GTCTGACAGTTACCAATGCTTAATCAGTGAGGCACCTATCTCAGCGATCTGTCTATTTCGTTCATCCATA
GTTGCCTGACTCCCCGTCGTGTAGATAACTACGATACGGGAGGGCTTACCATCTGGCCCCAGTGCTGCAA
TGATACCGCGAGACCCACGCTCACCGGCTCCAGATTTATCAGCAATAAACCAGCCAGCCGGAAGGGCCGA
GCGCAGAAGTGGTCCTGCAACTTTATCCGCCTCCATCCAGTCTATTAATTGTTGCCGGGAAGCTAGAGTA
AGTAGTTCGCCAGTTAATAGTTTGCGCAACGTTGTTGCCATTGCTACAGGCATCGTGGTGTCACGCTCGT
CGTTTGGTATGGCTTCATTCAGCTCCGGTTCCCAACGATCAAGGCGAGTTACATGATCCCCCATGTTGTG
CAAAAAAGCGGTTAGCTCCTTCGGTCCTCCGATCGTTGTCAGAAGTAAGTTGGCCGCAGTGTTATCACTC
ATGGTTATGGCAGCACTGCATAATTCTCTTACTGTCATGCCATCCGTAAGATGCTTTTCTGTGACTGGTG
AGTACTCAACCAAGTCATTCTGAGAATAGTGTATGCGGCGACCGAGTTGCTCTTGCCCGGCGTCAATACG
GGATAATACCGCGCCACATAGCAGAACTTTAAAAGTGCTCATCATTGGAAAACGTTCTTCGGGGCGAAAA
CTCTCAAGGATCTTACCGCTGTTGAGATCCAGTTCGATGTAACCCACTCGTGCACCCAACTGATCTTCAG
CATCTTTTACTTTCACCAGCGTTTCTGGGTGAGCAAAAACAGGAAGGCAAAATGCCGCAAAAAAGGGAAT
AAGGGCGACACGGAAATGTTGAATACTCATACTCTTCCTTTTTCAATATTATTGAAGCATTTATCAGGGT
TATTGTCTCATGAGCGGATACATATTTGAATGTATTTAGAAAAATAAACAAATAGGGGTTCCGCGCACAT
TTCCCCGAAAAGTGCCACCTGACGTCGACGGATCGGGAGATCTCCCGATCCCCTATGGTGCACTCTCAGT
ACAATCTGCTCTGATGCCGCATAGTTAAGCCAGTATCTGCTCCCTGCTTGTGTGTTGGAGGTCGCTGAGT
AGTGCGCGAGCAAAATTTAAGCTACAACAAGGCAAGGCTTGACCGACAATTGCATGAAGAATCTGCTTAG
GGTTAGGCGTTTTGCGCTGCTTCGCGATGTACGGGCCAGATATACGCGTTGACATTGATTATTGACTAGT
TATTAATAGTAATCAATTACGGGGTCATTAGTTCATAGCCCATATATGGAGTTCCGCGTTACATAACTTA
CGGTAAATGGCCCGCCTGGCTGACCGCCCAACGACCCCCGCCCATTGACGTCAATAATGACGTATGTTCC
CATAGTAACGCCAATAGGGACTTTCCATTGACGTCAATGGGTGGAGTATTTACGGTAAACTGCCCACTTG
GCAGTACATCAAGTGTATCATATGCCAAGTACGCCCCCTATTGACGTCAATGACGGTAAATGGCCCGCCT
GGCATTATGCCCAGTACATGACCTTATGGGACTTTCCTACTTGGCAGTACATCTACGTATTAGTCATCGC
TATTACCATGGTGATGCGGTTTTGGCAGTACATCAATGGGCGTGGATAGCGGTTTGACTCACGGGGATTT
CCAAGTCTCCACCCCATTGACGTCAATGGGAGTTTGTTTTGGCACCAAAATCAACGGGACTTTCCAAAAT
GTCGTAACAACTCCGCCCCATTGACGCAAATGGGCGGTAGGCGTGTACGGTGGGAGGTCTATATAAGCAG
CGCGTTTTGCCTGTACTGGGTCTCTCTGGTTAGACCAGATCTGAGCCTGGGAGCTCTCTGGCTAACTAGG
GAACCCACTGCTTAAGCCTCAATAAAGCTTGCCTTGAGTGCTTCAAGTAGTGTGTGCCCGTCTGTTGTGT
GACTCTGGTAACTAGAGATCCCTCAGACCCTTTTAGTCAGTGTGGAAAATCTCTAGCAGTGGCGCCCGAA
CAGGGACTTGAAAGCGAAAGGGAAACCAGAGGAGCTCTCTCGACGCAGGACTCGGCTTGCTGAAGCGCGC
ACGGCAAGAGGCGAGGGGCGGCGACTGGTGAGTACGCCAAAAATTTTGACTAGCGGAGGCTAGAAGGAGA
GAGATGGGTGCGAGAGCGTCAGTATTAAGCGGGGGAGAATTAGATCGCGATGGGAAAAAATTCGGTTAAG
GCCAGGGGGAAAGAAAAAATATAAATTAAAACATATAGTATGGGCAAGCAGGGAGCTAGAACGATTCGCA
GTTAATCCTGGCCTGTTAGAAACATCAGAAGGCTGTAGACAAATACTGGGACAGCTACAACCATCCCTTC
AGACAGGATCAGAAGAACTTAGATCATTATATAATACAGTAGCAACCCTCTATTGTGTGCATCAAAGGAT
AGAGATAAAAGACACCAAGGAAGCTTTAGACAAGATAGAGGAAGAGCAAAACAAAAGTAAGACCACCGCA
CAGCAAGCGGCCGGCCGCTGATCTTCAGACCTGGAGGAGGAGATATGAGGGACAATTGGAGAAGTGAATT
ATATAAATATAAAGTAGTAAAAATTGAACCATTAGGAGTAGCACCCACCAAGGCAAAGAGAAGAGTGGTG
CAGAGAGAAAAAAGAGCAGTGGGAATAGGAGCTTTGTTCCTTGGGTTCTTGGGAGCAGCAGGAAGCACTA
TGGGCGCAGCGTCAATGACGCTGACGGTACAGGCCAGACAATTATTGTCTGGTATAGTGCAGCAGCAGAA
CAATTTGCTGAGGGCTATTGAGGCGCAACAGCATCTGTTGCAACTCACAGTCTGGGGCATCAAGCAGCTC
CAGGCAAGAATCCTGGCTGTGGAAAGATACCTAAAGGATCAACAGCTCCTGGGGATTTGGGGTTGCTCTG
GAAAACTCATTTGCACCACTGCTGTGCCTTGGAATGCTAGTTGGAGTAATAAATCTCTGGAACAGATTTG
GAATCACACGACCTGGATGGAGTGGGACAGAGAAATTAACAATTACACAAGCTTAATACACTCCTTAATT
GAAGAATCGCAAAACCAGCAAGAAAAGAATGAACAAGAATTATTGGAATTAGATAAATGGGCAAGTTTGT
GGAATTGGTTTAACATAACAAATTGGCTGTGGTATATAAAATTATTCATAATGATAGTAGGAGGCTTGGT
AGGTTTAAGAATAGTTTTTGCTGTACTTTCTATAGTGAATAGAGTTAGGCAGGGATATTCACCATTATCG
TTTCAGACCCACCTCCCAACCCCGAGGGGACCCGACAGGCCCGAAGGAATAGAAGAAGAAGGTGGAGAGA
GAGACAGAGACAGATCCATTCGATTAGTGAACGGATCGGCACTGCGTGCGCCAATTCTGCAGACAAATGG
CAGTATTCATCCACAATTTTAAAAGAAAAGGGGGGATTGGGGGGTACAGTGCAGGGGAAAGAATAGTAGA
CATAATAGCAACAGACATACAAACTAAAGAATTACAAAAACAAATTACAAAAATTCAAAATTTTCGGGTT
TATTACAGGGACAGCAGAGATCCAGTTTGGTTAGTACCGGGCCCGCTCTAGATTACTTGTACAGCTCGTC
CATGCCGCCGGTGGAGTGGCGGCCCTCGGCGCGTTCGTACTGTTCCACGATGGTGTAGTCCTCGTTGTGG
GAGGTGATGTCCAACTTGATGTTGACGTTGTAGGCGCCGGGCAGCTGCACGGGCTTCTTGGCCTTGTAGG
TGGTCTTGACCTCAGCGTCGTAGTGGCCGCCGTCCTTCAGCTTCAGCCTCTGCTTGATCTCGCCCTTCAG
GGCGCCGTCCTCGGGGTACATCCGCTCGGAGGAGGCCTCCCAGCCCATGGTCTTCTTCTGCATTACGGGG
CCGTCGGAGGGGAAGTTGGTGCCGCGCAGCTTCACCTTGTAGATGAACTCGCCGTCCTGCAGGGAGGAGT
CCTGGGTCACGGTCACCACGCCGCCGTCCTCGAAGTTCATCACGCGCTCCCACTTGAAGCCCTCGGGGAA
GGACAGCTTCAAGTAGTCGGGGATGTCGGCGGGGTGCTTCACGTAGGCCTTGGAGCCGTACATGAACTGA
GGGGACAGGATGTCCCAGGCGAAGGGCAGGGGGCCACCCTTGGTCACCTTCAGCTTGGCGGTCTGGGTGC
CCTCGTAGGGGCGGCCCTCGCCCTCGCCCTCGATCTCGAACTCGTGGCCGTTCACGGAGCCCTCCATGTG
CACCTTGAAGCGCATGAACTCCTTGATGATGGCCATGTTATCCTCCTCGCCCTTGCTCACCATGGTGGCG
ACCGGTGGATCCTTAGAGCTAGTGTACTTGGTAACTGCCTTAGTGCCCTCGGACACAGCATGCTTAGCCA
GCTCCCCAGGCAGCAGCAGGCGCACAGCCGTCTGAATCTCCCTGGAGGTGATGGTCGAGCGCTTATTGTA
GTGAGCCAGGCGAGAAGCCTCGCCCGCGATGCGCTCGAAGATGTCGTTGACGAAGGAGTTCATGATCCCC
ATGGCCTTGGATGAGATGCCGGTGTCGGGGTGGACCTGCTTCAGAACCTTGTACACATAGATAGAATAGC
TCTCCTTGCGGCTGCGCTTACGCTTCTTACCATCCTTCTTCTGCGCCTTAGTGATAGCCTTCTTAGAACC
CTTTTTAGGGGCTGGAGCAGACTTAGAGGGTTCAGGCATGGTGGCGGTACCAAGCTTGGCTGCCCGCACA
GCCCTGCTCACCGTCTCCGCAGCTCAGCCCTGGCTGGTCGCTCCGTGCTCTCCGGTCTCACAGCCCCGCT
TTTACGTGCCCCGGAGCCTGGGCTGGCCCTGCAGGTCGACGGTATCGATAAGCTTGATGGACACACATTC
CACAGCTGGGGACACACATTCCACAGCTGGGGACACACATTCCACAGCTGGGGACACACATTCCACAGCT
GGGGACACACATTCCACAGCTGGGGACACACATTCCACAGCTGGGGACACACATTCCACAGCTGGGGACA
CACATTCCACAGCATCGAATTCCTGCAGCCCGGGGGATCTCGAGCCCGGGCTAGCACGCGTAAGAGCTCG
GTACCTATCGATAGAGAAATGTTCTGGCACCTGCACTTGCACTGGGGACAGCCTATTTTGCTAGTTTGTT
TTGTTTCGTTTTGTTTTGATGGAGAGCGTATGTTAGTACTATCGATTCACACAAAAAACCAACACACAGA
TGTAATGAAAATAAAGATATTTTATTGCGGCCGCGTGGATAACCGTATTACCGCCAT
