>Addgene plasmid #139648 | pLL3.7-K122-TEAD-p-H2B-mCherry | depositor partial sequence | sequence record 270190 | pLL3.7-K122-TEAD-p-H2B-mCherry sequence 958 bps
NNNNNNNNNNNNNNNNNNNNNNNNNNNNNNNNCTCCGCAGCTCNNNCCTGGCTGGTCNNTCCGTGCTCTC
CGGTCTCACAGCCCCGCTTTTACGTGCCCCGGAGCCTGGGCTGGCCCTGCAGGTCGACGGTATCGATAAG
CTTGATGGACACACATTCCACAGCTGGGGACACACATTCCACAGCTGGGGACACACATTCCACAGCTGGG
GACACACATTCCACAGCTGGGGACACACATTCCACAGCTGGGGACACACATTCCACAGCTGGGGACACAC
ATTCCACAGCTGGGGACACACATTCCACAGCATCGAATTCCTGCAGCCCGGGGGATCTCGAGCCCGGGCT
AGCACGCGTAAGAGCTCGGTACCTATCGATAGAGAAATGTTCTGGCACCTGCACTTGCACTGGGGACAGC
CTATTTTGCTAGTTTGTTTTGTTTCGTTTTGTTTTGATGGAGAGCGTATGTTAGTACTATCGATTCACAC
AAAAAACCNACACANNGATGTAATGAAAATAAANANNTTTTATTGCGGCCGCGTGGATAACCGTATTACC
GCCATGCATTANNTATTAATAGTAATCAATTACGGGGNCNTTAGNTCNNNNNCCATATATGGAGTTCCGC
GTTACATAACTTACGGTAAATGGNCCGCCTGNCTGACCGNCCANCGACCCCCGCCNNNNGACGTCAATAA
TGACNNATGTTCCCATAGNAACGCCAATANGGACTTTCCATTGNCNNCATGGGGGGAGTATTTACGGGNA
AACTGCCCACTTGNNANNACATCANNNGTATCATATGCCANNNCNNCCCCCTATTGACNNNAATGACNGA
AATGGCCCGCCTGGNNNNATGNNCCNNNACATGACCNNNATGGGAACTTTCNNNNTNGGCAGNACATCNA
CNNANTNANNCAATCNNNTATTACCATGGGNGAATGCGGGTNTTGGNN
